Addgene plasmid #68671: pMpGWB406
Purpose: (Empty Backbone) Gateway binary vector designed for transgenic research with Marchantia polymorpha as well as other plants
Depositing lab: Takayuki Kohchi. Depositing organization: Kyoto University, Graduate School of Biostudies. Publication: Development of Gateway Binary Vector Series with Four Different Selection Markers for the Liverwort Marchantia polymorpha. Ishizaki K, Nishihama R, Ueda M, Inoue K, Ishida S, Nishimura Y, Shikanai T, Kohchi T. PLoS One. 2015 Sep 25;10(9):e0138876. doi: 10.1371/journal.pone.0138876. eCollection 2015. PONE-D-15-25288 PubMed 26406247.
Backbone
  Vector backbone: pMpGWB400
  Backbone manufacturer: Kohchi Lab., Kyoto University
  Backbone size (bp): 9287
  Modifications to backbone: CaMV 35S promoter and Citrine coding sequence are cloned upstream and downstream of the Gateway cassette, respectively.
  Vector type: Plant Expression
  Promoter: Cauliflower mosaic virus 35S promoter
  Selectable markers: Neomycin (select with G418)
  Tag / fusion protein: Citrine (C terminal on insert)
Growth in bacteria
  Bacterial resistance: Chloramphenicol and Spectinomycin, 25 & 50 μg/mL
  Growth temperature: 37°C
  Growth strain: DB3.1
  Copy number: High Copy
Gene/Insert
  Cloning method: Gateway Cloning
Resource information
  A portion of this plasmid was derived from a plasmid made by: The Gateway cassette was provided by Tsuyoshi Nakagawa at Shimane University, Japan.
Terms and licenses: Academic/Nonprofit Terms; Industry Terms: Not Available to Industry
How to cite: pMpGWB406 was a gift from Takayuki Kohchi (Addgene plasmid # 68671 ; http://n2t.net/addgene:68671 ; RRID:Addgene_68671)
