[The description below was written by a language model from this plasmid's Addgene catalogue record and pLannotate feature annotations shown in this document.]
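Description:
pMpGWB406 is an empty Gateway destination binary vector for Agrobacterium-mediated plant transformation, built on the pMpGWB400 backbone and designed mainly for the liverwort Marchantia polymorpha, though it is also usable in other plants. The catalogue gives 9,287 bp for the backbone, while the full deposited sequence is 12,572 nt. Outside the T-DNA, the plasmid carries a ColE1/pMB1-type high-copy origin with a bom site for propagation in E. coli. The pVS1 oriV, RepA and StaA functions provide replication and stable maintenance in Agrobacterium. An aadA gene confers spectinomycin/streptomycin resistance for bacterial selection. Because the unrecombined Gateway cassette encodes the gyrase toxin CcdB, the empty vector must be maintained in a ccdB-tolerant strain such as DB3.1, with chloramphenicol selection from the cassette's cat gene added to spectinomycin.

Between the nopaline-type right and left T-DNA borders lie two plant expression units. The first consists of a CaMV 35S promoter, the attR1–CmR–ccdB–attR2 cassette, a Citrine coding sequence and the NOS terminator. An LR reaction with an entry clone replaces the CmR/ccdB segment with the gene of interest. This places the gene under constitutive 35S control and fuses the yellow fluorescent protein Citrine to its C terminus, provided the entry clone lacks a stop codon and stays in frame. The second unit, in the opposite orientation, is an enhanced 35S promoter driving nptII with a CaMV poly(A) signal, which allows G418 selection of transformants. Remnants of lacZα and lac promoter sequences are cloning leftovers. The vector is typically used for overexpression and subcellular localisation studies of Citrine-tagged proteins, and it belongs to a series offering four alternative plant selection markers.
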