Features (pLannotate 1.2.2; 30 found; start..end, strand, type, name):
     54..78      -  misc_feature   RB T-DNA repeat: right border repeat from nopaline C58 T-DNA
    144..298     -  CDS            lacZα (fragment): LacZα fragment of β-galactosidase; lacZ fragment
    301..321     -  misc_feature   MCS (fragment): pUC18/19 multiple cloning site
    812..1153    +  promoter       CaMV 35S promoter: strong constitutive promoter from cauliflower mosaic virus
   1179..1303    +  protein_bind   attR1: mutant version of attR; recombination site for the Gateway® LR reaction LR Clonase™
   1340..1370    +  promoter       lac UV5 promoter: E. coli lac promoter with an "up" mutation
   1394..1423    +  promoter       cat promoter (fragment): promoter of the E. coli cat gene encoding chloramphenicol acetyltransferase
   1424..2083    +  CDS            CmR: chloramphenicol acetyltransferase; cat; confers resistance to chloramphenicol
   2262..2420    +  CDS            ccdA (fragment): CCDA_ECO57 - Also known as H, letA. Experimental evidence at protein level: Swiss-Prot protein existence level 1. Antitoxin component of a type II toxin-antitoxin (TA) system which inhibits the post-segregational killing (PSK) of plasmid-free cells, also referred to as a plasmid addiction system. Binds to and blocks the activity of CcdB; will also remove bound CcdB protein from the CcdB-GyrA complex by forming a CcdA-CcdB complex, a process termed rejuvenation. Functions as a transcriptional corepressor for the ccdAB operon, repression also requires CcdB (By similarity). From Escherichia coli
   2425..2730    +  CDS            ccdB: CcdB, a bacterial toxin that poisons DNA gyrase; ccdB; Plasmids containing the ccdB gene cannot be propagated in standard E. coli strains.
   2771..2895    -  protein_bind   attR2: mutant version of attR; recombination site for the Gateway® LR reaction LR Clonase™
   2906..3622    +  CDS            Citrine: Citrine is a basic (constitutively fluorescent) yellow fluorescent protein published in 2001, derived from Aequorea victoria. It has moderate acid sensitivity.
   3647..3899    +  terminator     NOS terminator: nopaline synthase terminator and poly(A) signal
   3955..3977    -  protein_bind   lac operator (fragment): The lac repressor binds to the lac operator to inhibit transcription in E. coli. This inhibition can be relieved by adding lactose or isopropyl-β-D-thiogalactopyranoside (IPTG). lac repressor encoded by lacI
   3981..4011    -  promoter       lac promoter: promoter for the E. coli lac operon
   4026..4047    -  protein_bind   CAP binding site: CAP binding activates transcription in the presence of cAMP. E. coli catabolite activator protein
   4132..4306    -  polyA_signal   CaMV poly(A) signal: cauliflower mosaic virus polyadenylation signal
   4363..5155    -  CDS            NeoR/KanR (fragment): aminoglycoside phosphotransferase from Tn5; aph(3')-II (or nptII); confers resistance to neomycin, kanamycin, and G418 (Geneticin®)
   5223..5899    -  promoter       CaMV 35S promoter (enhanced): cauliflower mosaic virus 35S promoter with a duplicated enhancer region
   6094..6118    -  misc_feature   LB T-DNA repeat: left border repeat from nopaline C58 T-DNA
   6377..6400    +  promoter       Pc promoter (fragment): intI1 (promoter lies within the coding sequence); class 1 integron promoter
   6576..6632    +  CDS            GmR (fragment): gentamycin acetyltransferase; aacC1; confers resistance to gentamycin
   6643..7430    +  CDS            SmR (fragment): aminoglycoside adenylyltransferase (Murphy, 1985); aadA; confers resistance to spectinomycin and streptomycin
   7676..8264    +  rep_origin     ori: high-copy-number ColE1/pMB1/pBR322/pUC origin of replication
   8450..8590    -  misc_feature   bom: basis of mobility region from pBR322
   8692..8731    -  CDS            rop (fragment): Rop protein, which maintains plasmids at low copy number; rop
   8934..9128    -  rep_origin     pVS1 oriV: origin of replication for the Pseudomonas plasmid pVS1 (Heeb et al., 2000)
   9194..10267   -  CDS            pVS1 RepA: replication protein from the Pseudomonas plasmid pVS1 (Heeb et al., 2000)
  10696..11325   -  CDS            pVS1 StaA: stability protein from the Pseudomonas plasmid pVS1 (Heeb et al., 2000)
  11885..12286   -  CDS            Y4CG_SINFN (fragment): Protein inferred from homology: Swiss-Prot protein existence level 3. From Sinorhizobium fredii (strain NBRC 101917 / NGR234).
>Addgene plasmid #68671 | pMpGWB406 | depositor full sequence | sequence record 121608 | pMpGWB406 sequence 12572 bps
TTTCACGCCCTTTTAAATATCCGATTATTCTAATAAACGCTCTTTTCTCTTAGGTTTACCCGCCAATATA
TCCTGTCAAACACTGATAGTTTAAACTGAAGGCGGGAAACGACAATCTGATCCAAGCTCAAGCTGCTCTA
GCATTCGCCATTCAGGCTGCGCAACTGTTGGGAAGGGCGATCGGTGCGGGCCTCTTCGCTATTACGCCAG
CTGGCGAAAGGGGGATGTGCTGCAAGGCGATTAAGTTGGGTAACGCCAGGGTTTTCCCAGTCACGACGTT
GTAAAACGACGGCCAGTGCCAAGCTTGCATGCCTGCAGGTCCCCAGATTAGCCTTTTCAATTTCAGAAAG
AATGCTAACCCACAGATGGTTAGAGAGGCTTACGCAGCAGGTCTCATCAAGACGATCTACCCGAGCAATA
ATCTCCAGGAAATCAAATACCTTCCCAAGAAGGTTAAAGATGCAGTCAAAAGATTCAGGACTAACTGCAT
CAAGAACACAGAGAAAGATATATTTCTCAAGATCAGAAGTACTATTCCAGTATGGACGATTCAAGGCTTG
CTTCACAAACCAAGGCAAGTAATAGAGATTGGAGTCTCTAAAAAGGTAGTTCCCACTGAATCAAAGGCCA
TGGAGTCAAAGATTCAAATAGAGGACCTAACAGAACTCGCCGTAAAGACTGGCGAACAGTTCATACAGAG
TCTCTTACGACTCAATGACAAGAAGAAAATCTTCGTCAACATGGTGGAGCACGACACACTTGTCTACTCC
AAAAATATCAAAGATACAGTCTCAGAAGACCAAAGGGCAATTGAGACTTTTCAACAAAGGGTAATATCCG
GAAACCTCCTCGGATTCCATTGCCCAGCTATCTGTCACTTTATTGTGAAGATAGTGGAAAAGGAAGGTGG
CTCCTACAAATGCCATCATTGCGATAAAGGAAAGGCCATCGTTGAAGATGCCTCTGCCGACAGTGGTCCC
AAAGATGGACCCCCACCCACGAGGAGCATCGTGGAAAAAGAAGACGTTCCAACCACGTCTTCAAAGCAAG
TGGATTGATGTGATATCTCCACTGACGTAAGGGATGACGCACAATCCCACTATCCTTCGCAAGACCCTTC
CTCTATATAAGGAAGTTCATTTCATTTGGAGAGAACACGGGGGACTCTAGAGTTATCAACAAGTTTGTAC
AAAAAAGCTGAACGAGAAACGTAAAATGATATAAATATCAATATATTAAATTAGATTTTGCATAAAAAAC
AGACTACATAATACTGTAAAACACAACATATCCAGTCACTATGGCGGCCCCTCGAGGGGCCGCATTAGGC
ACCCCAGGCTTTACACTTTATGCTTCCGGCTCGTATAATGTGTGGATTTTGAGTTAGGATCCGTCGAGAT
TTTCAGGAGCTAAGGAAGCTAAAATGGAGAAAAAAATCACTGGATATACCACCGTTGATATATCCCAATG
GCATCGTAAAGAACATTTTGAGGCATTTCAGTCAGTTGCTCAATGTACCTATAACCAGACCGTTCAGCTG
GATATTACGGCCTTTTTAAAGACCGTAAAGAAAAATAAGCACAAGTTTTATCCGGCCTTTATTCACATTC
TTGCCCGCCTGATGAATGCTCATCCGGAATTCCGTATGGCAATGAAAGACGGTGAGCTGGTGATATGGGA
TAGTGTTCACCCTTGTTACACCGTTTTCCATGAGCAAACTGAAACGTTTTCATCGCTCTGGAGTGAATAC
CACGACGATTTCCGGCAGTTTCTACACATATATTCGCAAGATGTGGCGTGTTACGGTGAAAACCTGGCCT
ATTTCCCTAAAGGGTTTATTGAGAATATGTTTTTCGTCTCAGCCAATCCCTGGGTGAGTTTCACCAGTTT
TGATTTAAACGTGGCCAATATGGACAACTTCTTCGCCCCCGTTTTCACCATGGGCAAATATTATACGCAA
GGCGACAAGGTGCTGATGCCGCTGGCGATTCAGGTTCATCATGCCGTTTGTGATGGCTTCCATGTCGGCA
GAATGCTTAATGAATTACAACAGTACTGCGATGAGTGGCAGGGCGGGGCGTAAAGATCTGGATCCGGCTT
ACTAAAAGCCAGATAACAGTATGCGTATTTGCGCGCTGATTTTTGCGGTATAAGAATATATACTGATATG
TATACCCGAAGTATGTCAAAAAGAGGTATGCTATGAAGCAGCGTATTACAGTGACAGTTGACAGCGACAG
CTATCAGTTGCTCAAGGCATATATGATGTCAATATCTCCGGTCTGGTAAGCACAACCATGCAGAATGAAG
CCCGTCGTCTGCGTGCCGAACGCTGGAAAGCGGAAAATCAGGAAGGGATGGCTGAGGTCGCCCGGTTTAT
TGAAATGAACGGCTCTTTTGCTGACGAGAACAGGGGCTGGTGAAATGCAGTTTAAGGTTTACACCTATAA
AAGAGAGAGCCGTTATCGTCTGTTTGTGGATGTACAGAGTGATATTATTGACACGCCCGGGCGACGGATG
GTGATCCCCCTGGCCAGTGCACGTCTGCTGTCAGATAAAGTCCCCCGTGAACTTTACCCGGTGGTGCATA
TCGGGGATGAAAGCTGGCGCATGATGACCACCGATATGGCCAGTGTGCCGGTCTCCGTTATCGGGGAAGA
AGTGGCTGATCTCAGCCACCGCGAAAATGACATCAAAAACGCCATTAACCTGATGTTCTGGGGAATATAA
ATGTCAGGCTCCCTTATACACAGCCAGTCTGCAGGTCGACCATAGTGACTGGATATGTTGTGTTTTACAG
TATTATGTAGTCTGTTTTTTATGCAAAATCTAATTTAATATATTGATATTTATATCATTTTACGTTTCTC
GTTCAGCTTTCTTGTACAAAGTGGTTGATAACAGCATGGTGAGCAAGGGCGAGGAGCTGTTCACCGGGGT
GGTGCCCATCCTGGTCGAGCTGGACGGCGACGTAAACGGCCACAAGTTCAGCGTGTCCGGCGAGGGCGAG
GGCGATGCCACCTACGGCAAGCTGACCCTGAAGTTCATCTGCACCACCGGCAAGCTGCCCGTGCCCTGGC
CCACCCTCGTGACCACCTTCGGCTACGGCCTGATGTGCTTCGCCCGCTACCCCGACCACATGAAGCAGCA
CGACTTCTTCAAGTCCGCCATGCCCGAAGGCTACGTCCAGGAGCGCACCATCTTCTTCAAGGACGACGGC
AACTACAAGACCCGCGCCGAGGTGAAGTTCGAGGGCGACACCCTGGTGAACCGCATCGAGCTGAAGGGCA
TCGACTTCAAGGAGGACGGCAACATCCTGGGGCACAAGCTGGAGTACAACTACAACAGCCACAACGTCTA
TATCATGGCCGACAAGCAGAAGAACGGCATCAAGGTGAACTTCAAGATCCGCCACAACATCGAGGACGGC
AGCGTGCAGCTCGCCGACCACTACCAGCAGAACACCCCCATCGGCGACGGCCCCGTGCTGCTGCCCGACA
ACCACTACCTGAGCTACCAGTCCGCCCTGAGCAAAGACCCCAACGAGAAGCGCGATCACATGGTCCTGCT
GGAGTTCGTGACCGCCGCCGGGATCACTCTCGGCATGGACGAGCTGTACAAGTGAGCTTAGAGCTCGAAT
TTCCCCGATCGTTCAAACATTTGGCAATAAAGTTTCTTAAGATTGAATCCTGTTGCCGGTCTTGCGATGA
TTATCATATAATTTCTGTTGAATTACGTTAAGCATGTAATAATTAACATGTAATGCATGACGTTATTTAT
GAGATGGGTTTTTATGATTAGAGTCCCGCAATTATACATTTAATACGCGATAGAAAACAAAATATAGCGC
GCAAACTAGGATAAATTATCGCGCGCGGTGTCATCTATGTTACTAGATCGGGAATTGGTTCCGGAACCAA
TTCGTAATCATGGTCATAGCTGTTTCCTGTGTGAAATTGTTATCCGCTCACAATTCCACACAACATACGA
GCCGGAAGCATAAAGTGTAAAGCCTGGGGTGCCTAATGAGTGAGCTAACTCACATTAGGCTGAATTAGGC
GCGCCTATTTCTGAATTCAACACATTGCGGACGTTTTTAATGTACTGAATTAACGCCGAATTAATTCGGG
GGATCTGGATTTTAGTACTGGATTTTGGTTTTAGGAATTAGAAATTTTATTGATAGAAGTATTTTACAAA
TACAAATACATACTAAGGGTTTCTTATATGCTCAACACATGAGCGAAACCCTATAGGAACCCTAATTCCC
TTATCTGGGAACTACTCACACATTATTATGGAGAAACTCGAGCTTGTCGATCGACTCTAGCTAGAGGATC
GATCCGAACCCCAGAGTCCCGCTCAGAAGAACTCGTCAAGAAGGCGATAGAAGGCGATGCGCTGCGAATC
GGGAGCGGCGATACCGTAAAGCACGAGGAAGCGGTCAGCCCATTCGCCGCCAAGCTCTTCAGCAATATCA
CGGGTAGCCAACGCTATGTCCTGATAGCGGTCCGCCACACCCAGCCGGCCACAGTCGATGAATCCAGAAA
AGCGGCCATTTTCCACCATGATATTCGGCAAGCAGGCATCGCCATGTGTCACGACGAGATCCTCGCCGTC
GGGCATGCGCGCCTTGAGCCTGGCGAACAGTTCGGCTGGCGCGAGCCCCTGATGCTCTTCGTCCAGATCA
TCCTGATCGACAAGACCGGCTTCCATCCGAGTACGTGCTCGCTCGATGCGATGTTTCGCTTGGTGGTCGA
ATGGGCAGGTAGCCGGATCAAGCGTATGCAGCCGCCGCATTGCATCAGCCATGATGGATACTTTCTCGGC
AGGAGCAAGGTGAGATGACAGGAGATCCTGCCCCGGCACTTCGCCCAATAGCAGCCAGTCCCTTCCCGCT
TCAGTGACAACGTCGAGCACAGCTGCGCAAGGAACGCCCGTCGTGGCCAGCCACGATAGCCGCGCTGCCT
CGTCCTGGAGTTCATTCAGGGCACCGGACAGGTCGGTCTTGACAAAAAGAACCGGGCGCCCCTGCGCTGA
CAGCCGGAACACGGCGGCATCAGAGCAGCCGATTGTCTGTTGTGCCCAGTCATAGCCGAATAGCCTCTCC
ACCCAAGCGGCCGGAGAACCTGCGTGCAATCCATCTTGTTCAATCCCCATGGTCGATCGACAGATCTGCG
AAAGCTCGAGAGAGATAGATTTGTAGAGAGAGACTGGTGATTTCAGCGTGTCCTCTCCAAATGAAATGAA
CTTCCTTATATAGAGGAAGGGTCTTGCGAAGGATAGTGGGATTGTGCGTCATCCCTTACGTCAGTGGAGA
TATCACATCAATCCACTTGCTTTGAAGACGTGGTTGGAACGTCTTCTTTTTCCACGATGCTCCTCGTGGG
TGGGGGTCCATCTTTGGGACCACTGTCGGCAGAGGCATCTTGAACGATAGCCTTTCCTTTATCGCAATGA
TGGCATTTGTAGGTGCCACCTTCCTTTTCTACTGTCCTTTTGATGAAGTGACAGATAGCTGGGCAATGGA
ATCCGAGGAGGTTTCCCGATATTACCCTTTGTTGAAAAGTCTCAATAGCCCTTTGGTCTTCTGAGACTGT
ATCTTTGATATTCTTGGAGTAGACGAGAGTGTCGTGCTCCACCATGTTCACATCAATCCACTTGCTTTGA
AGACGTGGTTGGAACGTCTTCTTTTTCCACGATGCTCCTCGTGGGTGGGGGTCCATCTTTGGGACCACTG
TCGGCAGAGGCATCTTGAACGATAGCCTTTCCTTTATCGCAATGATGGCATTTGTAGGTGCCACCTTCCT
TTTCTACTGTCCTTTTGATGAAGTGACAGATAGCTGGGCAATGGAATCCGAGGAGGTTTCCCGATATTAC
CCTTTGTTGAAAAGTCTCAATAGCCCTTTGGTCTTCTGAGACTGTATCTTTGATATTCTTGGAGTAGACG
AGAGTGTCGTGCTCCACCATGTTGGCAAGCTGCTCTAGCCAATACGCAAACCGAATTCAGAAATAAATTC
AGCCTAATTCGGCGTTAATTCAGTACATTAAAAACGTCCGCAATGTGTTATTAAGTTGTCTAAGCGTCAA
TTTGTTTACACCACAATATATCCTGCCACCAGCCAGCCAACAGCTCCCCGACCGGCAGCTCGGCACAAAA
TCACCACTCGATACAGGCAGCCCATCAGTCCGGGACGGCGTCAGCGGGAGAGCCGTTGTAAGGCGGCAGA
CTTTGCTCATGTTACCGATGCTATTCGGAAGAACGGCAACTAAGCTGCCGGGTTTGAAACACGGATGATC
TCGCGGAGGGTAGCATGTTGATTGTAACGATGACAGAGCGTTGCTGCCTGTGATCAATTCGGGCACGAAC
CCAGTGGACATAAGCCTGTTCGGTTCGTAAGCTGTAATGCAAGTAGCGTATGCGCTCACGCAACTGGTCC
AGAACCTTGACCGAACGCAGCGGTGGTAACGGCGCAGTGGCGGTTTTCATGGCTTGTTATGACTGTTTTT
TTGGGGTACAGTCTATGCCTCGGGCATCCAAGCAGCAAGCGCGTTACGCCGTGGGTCGATGTTTGATGTT
ATGGAGCAGCAACGATGTTACGCAGCAGGGCAGTCGCCCTAAAACAAAGTTAAACATCATGGGGGAAGCG
GTGATCGCCGAAGTATCGACTCAACTATCAGAGGTAGTTGGCGTCATCGAGCGCCATCTCGAACCGACGT
TGCTGGCCGTACATTTGTACGGCTCCGCAGTGGATGGCGGCCTGAAGCCACACAGTGATATTGATTTGCT
GGTTACGGTGACCGTAAGGCTTGATGAAACAACGCGGCGAGCTTTGATCAACGACCTTTTGGAAACTTCG
GCTTCCCCTGGAGAGAGCGAGATTCTCCGCGCTGTAGAAGTCACCATTGTTGTGCACGACGACATCATTC
CGTGGCGTTATCCAGCTAAGCGCGAACTGCAATTTGGAGAATGGCAGCGCAATGACATTCTTGCAGGTAT
CTTCGAGCCAGCCACGATCGACATTGATCTGGCTATCTTGCTGACAAAAGCAAGAGAACATAGCGTTGCC
TTGGTAGGTCCAGCGGCGGAGGAACTCTTTGATCCGGTTCCTGAACAGGATCTATTTGAGGCGCTAAATG
AAACCTTAACGCTATGGAACTCGCCGCCCGACTGGGCTGGCGATGAGCGAAATGTAGTGCTTACGTTGTC
CCGCATTTGGTACAGCGCAGTAACCGGCAAAATCGCGCCGAAGGATGTCGCTGCCGACTGGGCAATGGAG
CGCCTGCCGGCCCAGTATCAGCCCGTCATACTTGAAGCTAGACAGGCTTATCTTGGACAAGAAGAAGATC
GCTTGGCCTCGCGCGCAGATCAGTTGGAAGAATTTGTCCACTACGTGAAAGGCGAGATCACCAAGGTAGT
CGGCAAATAATGTCTAGCTAGAAATTCGTTCAAGCCGACGCCGCTTCGCGGCGCGGCTTAACTCAAGCGT
TAGATGCACTAAGCACATAATTGCTCACAGCCAAACTATCAGGTCAAGTCTGCTTTTATTATTTTTAAGC
GTGCATAATAAGCCCTACACAAATTGGGAGATATATCATGCATGACCAAAATCCCTTAACGTGAGTTTTC
GTTCCACTGAGCGTCAGACCCCGTAGAAAAGATCAAAGGATCTTCTTGAGATCCTTTTTTTCTGCGCGTA
ATCTGCTGCTTGCAAACAAAAAAACCACCGCTACCAGCGGTGGTTTGTTTGCCGGATCAAGAGCTACCAA
CTCTTTTTCCGAAGGTAACTGGCTTCAGCAGAGCGCAGATACCAAATACTGTCCTTCTAGTGTAGCCGTA
GTTAGGCCACCACTTCAAGAACTCTGTAGCACCGCCTACATACCTCGCTCTGCTAATCCTGTTACCAGTG
GCTGCTGCCAGTGGCGATAAGTCGTGTCTTACCGGGTTGGACTCAAGACGATAGTTACCGGATAAGGCGC
AGCGGTCGGGCTGAACGGGGGGTTCGTGCACACAGCCCAGCTTGGAGCGAACGACCTACACCGAACTGAG
ATACCTACAGCGTGAGCTATGAGAAAGCGCCACGCTTCCCGAAGGGAGAAAGGCGGACAGGTATCCGGTA
AGCGGCAGGGTCGGAACAGGAGAGCGCACGAGGGAGCTTCCAGGGGGAAACGCCTGGTATCTTTATAGTC
CTGTCGGGTTTCGCCACCTCTGACTTGAGCGTCGATTTTTGTGATGCTCGTCAGGGGGGCGGAGCCTATG
GAAAAACGCCAGCAACGCGGCCTTTTTACGGTTCCTGGCCTTTTGCTGGCCTTTTGCTCACATGTTCTTT
CCTGCGTTATCCCCTGATTCTGTGGATAACCGTATTACCGCCTTTGAGTGAGCTGATACCGCTCGCCGCA
GCCGAACGACCGAGCGCAGCGAGTCAGTGAGCGAGGAAGCGGAAGAGCGCCTGATGCGGTATTTTCTCCT
TACGCATCTGTGCGGTATTTCACACCGCATATGGTGCACTCTCAGTACAATCTGCTCTGATGCCGCATAG
TTAAGCCAGTATACACTCCGCTATCGCTACGTGACTGGGTCATGGCTGCGCCCCGACACCCGCCAACACC
CGCTGACGCGCCCTGACGGGCTTGTCTGCTCCCGGCATCCGCTTACAGACAAGCTGTGACCGTCTCCGGG
AGCTGCATGTGTCAGAGGTTTTCACCGTCATCACCGAAACGCGCGAGGCAGGGTGCCTTGATGTGGGCGC
CGGCGGTCGAGTGGCGACGGCGCGGCTTGTCCGCGCCCTGGTAGATTGCCTGGCCGTAGGCCAGCCATTT
TTGAGCGGCCAGCGGCCGCGATAGGCCGACGCGAAGCGGCGGGGCGTAGGGAGCGCAGCGACCGAAGGGT
AGGCGCTTTTTGCAGCTCTTCGGCTGTGCGCTGGCCAGACAGTTATGCACAGGCCAGGCGGGTTTTAAGA
GTTTTAATAAGTTTTAAAGAGTTTTAGGCGGAAAAATCGCCTTTTTTCTCTTTTATATCAGTCACTTACA
TGTGTGACCGGTTCCCAATGTACGGCTTTGGGTTCCCAATGTACGGGTTCCGGTTCCCAATGTACGGCTT
TGGGTTCCCAATGTACGTGCTATCCACAGGAAAGAGACCTTTTCGACCTTTTTCCCCTGCTAGGGCAATT
TGCCCTAGCATCTGCTCCGTACATTAGGAACCGGCGGATGCTTCGCCCTCGATCAGGTTGCGGTAGCGCA
TGACTAGGATCGGGCCAGCCTGCCCCGCCTCCTCCTTCAAATCGTACTCCGGCAGGTCATTTGACCCGAT
CAGCTTGCGCACGGTGAAACAGAACTTCTTGAACTCTCCGGCGCTGCCACTGCGTTCGTAGATCGTCTTG
AACAACCATCTGGCTTCTGCCTTGCCTGCGGCGCGGCGTGCCAGGCGGTAGAGAAAACGGCCGATGCCGG
GATCGATCAAAAAGTAATCGGGGTGAACCGTCAGCACGTCCGGGTTCTTGCCTTCTGTGATCTCGCGGTA
CATCCAATCAGCTAGCTCGATCTCGATGTACTCCGGCCGCCCGGTTTCGCTCTTTACGATCTTGTAGCGG
CTAATCAAGGCTTCACCCTCGGATACCGTCACCAGGCGGCCGTTCTTGGCCTTCTTCGTACGCTGCATGG
CAACGTGCGTGGTGTTTAACCGAATGCAGGTTTCTACCAGGTCGTCTTTCTGCTTTCCGCCATCGGCTCG
CCGGCAGAACTTGAGTACGTCCGCAACGTGTGGACGGAACACGCGGCCGGGCTTGTCTCCCTTCCCTTCC
CGGTATCGGTTCATGGATTCGGTTAGATGGGAAACCGCCATCAGTACCAGGTCGTAATCCCACACACTGG
CCATGCCGGCCGGCCCTGCGGAAACCTCTACGTGCCCGTCTGGAAGCTCGTAGCGGATCACCTCGCCAGC
TCGTCGGTCACGCTTCGACAGACGGAAAACGGCCACGTCCATGATGCTGCGACTATCGCGGGTGCCCACG
TCATAGAGCATCGGAACGAAAAAATCTGGTTGCTCGTCGCCCTTGGGCGGCTTCCTAATCGACGGCGCAC
CGGCTGCCGGCGGTTGCCGGGATTCTTTGCGGATTCGATCAGCGGCCGCTTGCCACGATTCACCGGGGCG
TGCTTCTGCCTCGATGCGTTGCCGCTGGGCGGCCTGCGCGGCCTTCAACTTCTCCACCAGGTCATCACCC
AGCGCCGCGCCGATTTGTACCGGGCCGGATGGTTTGCGACCGCTCACGCCGATTCCTCGGGCTTGGGGGT
TCCAGTGCCATTGCAGGGCCGGCAGACAACCCAGCCGCTTACGCCTGGCCAACCGCCCGTTCCTCCACAC
ATGGGGCATTCCACGGCGTCGGTGCCTGGTTGTTCTTGATTTTCCATGCCGCCTCCTTTAGCCGCTAAAA
TTCATCTACTCATTTATTCATTTGCTCATTTACTCTGGTAGCTGCGCGATGTATTCAGATAGCAGCTCGG
TAATGGTCTTGCCTTGGCGTACCGCGTACATCTTCAGCTTGGTGTGATCCTCCGCCGGCAACTGAAAGTT
GACCCGCTTCATGGCTGGCGTGTCTGCCAGGCTGGCCAACGTTGCAGCCTTGCTGCTGCGTGCGCTCGGA
CGGCCGGCACTTAGCGTGTTTGTGCTTTTGCTCATTTTCTCTTTACCTCATTAACTCAAATGAGTTTTGA
TTTAATTTCAGCGGCCAGCGCCTGGACCTCGCGGGCAGCGTCGCCCTCGGGTTCTGATTCAAGAACGGTT
GTGCCGGCGGCGGCAGTGCCTGGGTAGCTCACGCGCTGCGTGATACGGGACTCAAGAATGGGCAGCTCGT
ACCCGGCCAGCGCCTCGGCAACCTCACCGCCGATGCGCGTGCCTTTGATCGCCCGCGACACGACAAAGGC
CGCTTGTAGCCTTCCATCCGTGACCTCAATGCGCTGCTTAACCAGCTCCACCAGGTCGGCGGTGGCCCAT
ATGTCGTAAGGGCTTGGCTGCACCGGAATCAGCACGAAGTCGGCTGCCTTGATCGCGGACACAGCCAAGT
CCGCCGCCTGGGGCGCTCCGTCGATCACTACGAAGTCGCGCCGGCCGATGGCCTTCACGTCGCGGTCAAT
CGTCGGGCGGTCGATGCCGACAACGGTTAGCGGTTGATCTTCCCGCACGGCCGCCCAATCGCGGGCACTG
CCCTGGGGATCGGAATCGACTAACAGAACATCGGCCCCGGCGAGTTGCAGGGCGCGGGCTAGATGGGTTG
CGATGGTCGTCTTGCCTGACCCGCCTTTCTGGTTAAGTACAGCGATAACCTTCATGCGTTCCCCTTGCGT
ATTTGTTTATTTACTCATCGCATCATATACGCAGCGACCGCATGACGCAAGCTGTTTTACTCAAATACAC
ATCACCTTTTTAGACGGCGGCGCTCGGTTTCTTCAGCGGCCAAGCTGGCCGGCCAGGCCGCCAGCTTGGC
ATCAGACAAACCGGCCAGGATTTCATGCAGCCGCACGGTTGAGACGTGCGCGGGCGGCTCGAACACGTAC
CCGGCCGCGATCATCTCCGCCTCGATCTCTTCGGTAATGAAAAACGGTTCGTCCTGGCCGTCCTGGTGCG
GTTTCATGCTTGTTCCTCTTGGCGTTCATTCTCGGCGGCCGCCAGGGCGTCGGCCTCGGTCAATGCGTCC
TCACGGAAGGCACCGCGCCGCCTGGCCTCGGTGGGCGTCACTTCCTCGCTGCGCTCAAGTGCGCGGTACA
GGGTCGAGCGATGCACGCCAAGCAGTGCAGCCGCCTCTTTCACGGTGCGGCCTTCCTGGTCGATCAGCTC
GCGGGCGTGCGCGATCTGTGCCGGGGTGAGGGTAGGGCGGGGGCCAAACTTCACGCCTCGGGCCTTGGCG
GCCTCGCGCCCGCTCCGGGTGCGGTCGATGATTAGGGAACGCTCGAACTCGGCAATGCCGGCGAACACGG
TCAACACCATGCGGCCGGCCGGCGTGGTGGTGTCGGCCCACGGCTCTGCCAGGCTACGCAGGCCCGCGCC
GGCCTCCTGGATGCGCTCGGCAATGTCCAGTAGGTCGCGGGTGCTGCGGGCCAGGCGGTCTAGCCTGGTC
ACTGTCACAACGTCGCCAGGGCGTAGGTGGTCAAGCATCCTGGCCAGCTCCGGGCGGTCGCGCCTGGTGC
CGGTGATCTTCTCGGAAAACAGCTTGGTGCAGCCGGCCGCGTGCAGTTCGGCCCGTTGGTTGGTCAAGTC
CTGGTCGTCGGTGCTGACGCGGGCATAGCCCAGCAGGCCAGCGGCGGCGCTCTTGTTCATGGCGTAATGT
CTCCGGTTCTAGTCGCAAGTATTCTACTTTATGCGACTAAAACACGCGACAAGAAAACGCCAGGAAAAGG
GCAGGGCGGCAGCCTGTCGCGTAACTTAGGACTTGTGCGACATGTCGTTTTCAGAAGACGGCTGCACTGA
ACGTCAGAAGCCGACTGCACTATAGCAGCGGAGGGGTTGGATCAAAGTACTTTGATCCCGAGGGGAACCC
TGTGGTTGGCATGCACATACAAATGGACGAACGGATAAACCT
