>Addgene plasmid #68671 | pMpGWB406 | addgene partial sequence | sequence record 130272 | ccdB-Fwd 5'-GCATGATGACCACCGATATG-3'
AATGACATCAAAAACGCCATTAACCTGATGTTCTGGGGAATATAAATGTCAGGCTCCCTTATACACAGCC
AGTCTGCAGGTCGACCATAGTGACTGGATATGTTGTGTTTTACAGTATTATGTAGTCTGTTTTTTATGCA
AAATCTAATTTAATATATTGATATTTATATCATTTTACGTTTCTCGTTCAGCTTTCTTGTACAAAGTGGT
TGATAACAGCATGGTGAGCAAGGGCGAGGAGCTGTTCACCGGGGTGGTGCCCATCCTGGTCGAGCTGGAC
GGCGACGTAAACGGCCACAAGTTCAGCGTGTCCGGCGAGGGCGAGGGCGATGCCACCTACGGCAAGCTGA
CCCTGAAGTTCATCTGCACCACCGGCAAGCTGCCCGTGCCCTGGCCCACCCTCGTGACCACCTTCGGCTA
CGGCCTGATGTGCTTC
