>Addgene plasmid #68671 | pMpGWB406 | addgene partial sequence | sequence record 130273 | GW-5 5'-AATCTCGCCGGATCCTAACT-3'
TGTGTTTTACAGTATTATGTAGTCTGTTTTTTATGCAAAATCTAATTTAATATATTGATATTTATATCAT
TTTACGTTTCTCGTTCAGCTTTTTTGTACAAACTTGTTGATAACTCTAGAGTCCCCCGTGTTCTCTCCAA
ATGA
